Addgene plasmid #69012: pcDNA3-FLAG-MTOR-V2006I
Purpose: activating MTOR mutation
Depositing lab: David Sabatini. Depositing organization: Whitehead Institute for Biomedical Research. Publication: A diverse array of cancer-associated MTOR mutations are hyperactivating and can predict rapamycin sensitivity. Grabiner BC, Nardi V, Birsoy K, Possemato R, Shen K, Sinha S, Jordan A, Beck AH, Sabatini DM. Cancer Discov. 2014 May;4(5):554-63. doi: 10.1158/2159-8290.CD-13-0929. Epub 2014 Mar 14. PubMed 24631838.
Backbone
  Vector backbone: pcDNA3
  Backbone size w/o insert (bp): 5400
  Total vector size (bp): 13254
  Vector type: Mammalian Expression
  Selectable markers: Neomycin (select with G418)
Growth in bacteria
  Bacterial resistance: Ampicillin, 100 μg/mL
  Growth temperature: 37°C
  Growth strain: DH5alpha
  Copy number: Low Copy
Gene/Insert
  Gene/Insert name: MTOR (alt name: MTOR (a.k.a. FRAP, FRAP1, FRAP2, RAFT1, RAPT1)
  Species: H. sapiens (human)
  Insert size (bp): 7650
  Mutation: V2006I
  GenBank ID: NM_004958
  Entrez Gene: MTOR (a.k.a. FRAP, FRAP1, FRAP2, RAFT1, RAPT1, SKS)
  Promoter: CMV
  Tag / fusion protein: FLAG (N terminal on backbone)
  Cloning method: Unknown
  Sequencing primers: 5′ CMV-F; 3′ BGH-rev
Resource information
  A portion of this plasmid was derived from a plasmid made by: AddGene pcDNA3-Flag mTOR wt (Plasmid #26603)
Terms and licenses: Academic/Nonprofit Terms; Industry Terms: Not Available to Industry
Depositor comments: Activating mutations in MTOR were generated using site-directed mutagenesis on AddGene plasmid 26603 pcDNA3-Flag mTOR wt deposited by Jie Chen lab Vilella-Bach et al J Biol Chem. 1999 Feb 12. 274(7):4266-72.
How to cite: pcDNA3-FLAG-MTOR-V2006I was a gift from David Sabatini (Addgene plasmid # 69012 ; http://n2t.net/addgene:69012 ; RRID:Addgene_69012)
