[The description below was written by a language model from this plasmid's Addgene catalogue record and pLannotate feature annotations shown in this document.]
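Description:
pcDNA3-FLAG-MTOR-V2006I is a mammalian expression plasmid of about 13.3 kb, built on the pcDNA3 backbone, that carries full-length human MTOR with the V2006I point substitution. The roughly 7.65 kb MTOR open reading frame sits downstream of the human cytomegalovirus immediate-early enhancer and promoter and is terminated by the bovine growth hormone polyadenylation signal. The catalogue lists an N-terminal FLAG tag supplied by the backbone. The automated annotation does not call the tag as a separate feature, although there is unannotated sequence between the T7 promoter and the start of the MTOR coding region where it would lie. T7 and SP6 phage promoters flank the insert, as is usual for pcDNA3. The short "HIV-1 LTR", lacI, ble and pBluescript MCS fragments in the feature table appear to be small backbone remnants or similarity hits rather than functional elements.

For propagation in E. coli the plasmid has a ColE1/pUC-type origin and a β-lactamase gene conferring ampicillin resistance. Although this type of origin is normally high copy, the depositor lists the plasmid as low copy. An f1 origin is also present. A neomycin phosphotransferase cassette, driven by the SV40 early promoter and ended by the SV40 poly(A) signal, allows G418 selection of stably transfected mammalian cells.

The mutation was introduced by site-directed mutagenesis of an earlier wild-type pcDNA3-Flag mTOR plasmid, as part of a panel of cancer-associated MTOR variants. The record describes V2006I as an activating mutation. The construct therefore suits transient or stable expression of epitope-tagged mutant mTOR to study hyperactive mTOR signalling and, in line with the associated study, its relationship to rapamycin sensitivity.
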