Features (pLannotate 1.2.2; 22 found; start..end, strand, type, name):
    176..967     +  CDS            neo: KKA2_KLEPN - Also known as kan, nptII. Experimental evidence at protein level: Swiss-Prot protein existence level 1. Resistance to kanamycin, neomycin, paromomycin, ribostamycin, butirosin and gentamicin B. From Klebsiella pneumoniae.
    991..1149    +  CDS            ble (fragment): BLE_KLEPN - Experimental evidence at protein level: Swiss-Prot protein existence level 1. Binding protein with a strong affinity to the bleomycin family of antibiotics. Binds to CL990; an antimitotic-antibiotic compound. From Klebsiella pneumoniae.
   1144..1265    +  polyA_signal   SV40 poly(A) signal: SV40 polyadenylation signal
   1336..1358    -  protein_bind   lac operator (fragment): The lac repressor binds to the lac operator to inhibit transcription in E. coli. This inhibition can be relieved by adding lactose or isopropyl-β-D-thiogalactopyranoside (IPTG). lac repressor encoded by lacI
   1362..1392    -  promoter       lac promoter: promoter for the E. coli lac operon
   1407..1428    -  protein_bind   CAP binding site: CAP binding activates transcription in the presence of cAMP. E. coli catabolite activator protein
   1441..1533    -  CDS            lacI (fragment): lac repressor; lacI; The lac repressor binds to the lac operator to inhibit transcription in E. coli. This inhibition can be relieved by adding lactose or isopropyl-β-D-thiogalactopyranoside (IPTG).
   1716..2304    -  rep_origin     ori: high-copy-number ColE1/pMB1/pBR322/pUC origin of replication
   2475..3335    -  CDS            AmpR: β-lactamase; bla; confers resistance to ampicillin, carbenicillin, and related antibiotics
   3336..3440    -  promoter       AmpR promoter: bla
   3499..3551    -  misc_feature   bom (fragment): basis of mobility region from pBR322
   3706..4085    +  enhancer       CMV enhancer: human cytomegalovirus immediate early enhancer
   4086..4289    +  promoter       CMV promoter: human cytomegalovirus (CMV) immediate early promoter
   4285..4318    +  LTR            5' LTR (truncated) (fragment): truncated 5' long terminal repeat (LTR) from HIV-1
   4334..4352    +  promoter       T7 promoter: promoter for bacteriophage T7 RNA polymerase
   4468..12114   +  CDS            MTOR (sequence partly withheld): MTOR_HUMAN - Also known as FRAP, FRAP1, FRAP2, RAFT1, RAPT1. Experimental evidence at protein level: Swiss-Prot protein existence level 1. Serine/threonine protein kinase which is a central regulator of cellular metabolism, growth and survival in response to hormones, growth factors, nutrients, energy and stress signals (PubMed:12087098, PubMed:12150925, PubMed:12150926, PubMed:12231510, PubMed:12718876, PubMed:14651849, PubMed:15268862, PubMed:15467718, PubMed:15545625, PubMed:15718470, PubMed:18497260, PubMed:18762023, PubMed:18925875, PubMed:20516213, PubMed:20537536, PubMed:21659604, PubMe
  12223..12251   -  misc_feature   MCS (fragment): pBluescript multiple cloning site
  12278..12296   -  promoter       SP6 promoter: promoter for bacteriophage SP6 RNA polymerase
  12322..12546   +  polyA_signal   bGH poly(A) signal: bovine growth hormone polyadenylation signal
  12550..12571   +  promoter       SV40 promoter (fragment): SV40 enhancer and early promoter
  12592..13020   +  rep_origin     f1 ori (sequence partly withheld): f1 bacteriophage origin of replication; arrow indicates direction of (+) strand synthesis
  13034..109     +  promoter       SV40 promoter (across the origin): SV40 enhancer and early promoter
>Addgene plasmid #69012 | pcDNA3-FLAG-MTOR-V2006I | addgene full sequence | sequence record 366327 | Addgene NGS Result
CCATGGCTGACTAATTTTTTTTATTTATGCAGAGGCCGAGGCCGCCTCTGCCTCTGAGCTATTCCAGAAG
TAGTGAGGAGGCTTTTTTGGAGGCCTAGGCTTTTGCAAAAAGCTCCCGGGAGCTTGTATATCCATTTTCG
GATCTGATCAAGAGACAGGATGAGGATCGTTTCGCATGATTGAACAAGATGGATTGCACGCAGGTTCTCC
GGCCGCTTGGGTGGAGAGGCTATTCGGCTATGACTGGGCACAACAGACAATCGGCTGCTCTGATGCCGCC
GTGTTCCGGCTGTCAGCGCAGGGGCGCCCGGTTCTTTTTGTCAAGACCGACCTGTCCGGTGCCCTGAATG
AACTGCAGGACGAGGCAGCGCGGCTATCGTGGCTGGCCACGACGGGCGTTCCTTGCGCAGCTGTGCTCGA
CGTTGTCACTGAAGCGGGAAGGGACTGGCTGCTATTGGGCGAAGTGCCGGGGCAGGATCTCCTGTCATCT
CACCTTGCTCCTGCCGAGAAAGTATCCATCATGGCTGATGCAATGCGGCGGCTGCATACGCTTGATCCGG
CTACCTGCCCATTCGACCACCAAGCGAAACATCGCATCGAGCGAGCACGTACTCGGATGGAAGCCGGTCT
TGTCGATCAGGATGATCTGGACGAAGAGCATCAGGGGCTCGCGCCAGCCGAACTGTTCGCCAGGCTCAAG
GCGCGCATGCCCGACGGCGAGGATCTCGTCGTGACCCATGGCGATGCCTGCTTGCCGAATATCATGGTGG
AAAATGGCCGCTTTTCTGGATTCATCGACTGTGGCCGGCTGGGTGTGGCGGACCGCTATCAGGACATAGC
GTTGGCTACCCGTGATATTGCTGAAGAGCTTGGCGGCGAATGGGCTGACCGCTTCCTCGTGCTTTACGGT
ATCGCCGCTCCCGATTCGCAGCGCATCGCCTTCTATCGCCTTCTTGACGAGTTCTTCTGAGCGGGACTCT
GGGGTTCGAAATGACCGACCAAGCGACGCCCAACCTGCCATCACGAGATTTCGATTCCACCGCCGCCTTC
TATGAAAGGTTGGGCTTCGGAATCGTTTTCCGGGACGCCGGCTGGATGATCCTCCAGCGCGGGGATCTCA
TGCTGGAGTTCTTCGCCCACCCCAACTTGTTTATTGCAGCTTATAATGGTTACAAATAAAGCAATAGCAT
CACAAATTTCACAAATAAAGCATTTTTTTCACTGCATTCTAGTTGTGGTTTGTCCAAACTCATCAATGTA
TCTTATCATGTCTGTATACCGTCGACCTCTAGCTAGAGCTTGGCGTAATCATGGTCATAGCTGTTTCCTG
TGTGAAATTGTTATCCGCTCACAATTCCACACAACATACGAGCCGGAAGCATAAAGTGTAAAGCCTGGGG
TGCCTAATGAGTGAGCTAACTCACATTAATTGCGTTGCGCTCACTGCCCGCTTTCCAGTCGGGAAACCTG
TCGTGCCAGCTGCATTAATGAATCGGCCAACGCGCGGGGAGAGGCGGTTTGCGTATTGGGCGCTCTTCCG
CTTCCTCGCTCACTGACTCGCTGCGCTCGGTCGTTCGGCTGCGGCGAGCGGTATCAGCTCACTCAAAGGC
GGTAATACGGTTATCCACAGAATCAGGGGATAACGCAGGAAAGAACATGTGAGCAAAAGGCCAGCAAAAG
GCCAGGAACCGTAAAAAGGCCGCGTTGCTGGCGTTTTTCCATAGGCTCCGCCCCCCTGACGAGCATCACA
AAAATCGACGCTCAAGTCAGAGGTGGCGAAACCCGACAGGACTATAAAGATACCAGGCGTTTCCCCCTGG
AAGCTCCCTCGTGCGCTCTCCTGTTCCGACCCTGCCGCTTACCGGATACCTGTCCGCCTTTCTCCCTTCG
GGAAGCGTGGCGCTTTCTCATAGCTCACGCTGTAGGTATCTCAGTTCGGTGTAGGTCGTTCGCTCCAAGC
TGGGCTGTGTGCACGAACCCCCCGTTCAGCACGACCGCTGCGCCTTATCCGGTAACTATCGTCTTGAGTC
CAACCCGGTAAGACACGACTTATCGCCACTGGCAGCAGCCACTGGTAACAGGATTAGCAGAGCGAGGTAT
GTAGGCGGTGCTACAGAGTTCTTGAAGTGGTGGCCTAACTACGGCTACACTAGAAGAACAGTATTTGGTA
TCTGCGCTCTGCTGAAGCCAGTTACCTTCGGAAAAAGAGTTGGTAGCTCTTGATCCGGCAAACAAACCAC
CGCTGGTAGCGGTGGTTTTTTTGTTTGCAAGCAGCAGATTACGCGCAGAAAAAAAGGATCTCAAGAAGAT
CCTTTGATCTTTTCTACGGGGTCTGACGCTCAGTGGAACGAAAACTCACGTTAAGGGATTTTGGTCATGA
GATTATCAAAAAGGATCTTCACCTAGATCCTTTTAAATTAAAAATGAAGTTTTAAATCAATCTAAAGTAT
ATATGAGTAAACTTGGTCTGACAGTTACCAATGCTTAATCAGTGAGGCACCTATCTCAGCGATCTGTCTA
TTTCGTTCATCCATAGTTGCCTGACTCCCCGTCGTGTAGATAACTACGATACGGGAGGGCTTACCATCTG
GCCCCAGTGCTGCAATGATACCGCGAGACCCACGCTCACCGGCTCCAGATTTATCAGCAATAAACCAGCC
AGCCGGAAGGGCCGAGCGCAGAAGTGGTCCTGCAACTTTATCCGCCTCCATCCAGTCTATTAATTGTTGC
CGGGAAGCTAGAGTAAGTAGTTCGCCAGTTAATAGTTTGCGCAACGTTGTTGCCATTGCTACAGGCATCG
TGGTGTCACGCTCGTCGTTTGGTATGGCTTCATTCAGCTCCGGTTCCCAACGATCAAGGCGAGTTACATG
ATCCCCCATGTTGTGCAAAAAAGCGGTTAGCTCCTTCGGTCCTCCGATCGTTGTCAGAAGTAAGTTGGCC
GCAGTGTTATCACTCATGGTTATGGCAGCACTGCATAATTCTCTTACTGTCATGCCATCCGTAAGATGCT
TTTCTGTGACTGGTGAGTACTCAACCAAGTCATTCTGAGAATAGTGTATGCGGCGACCGAGTTGCTCTTG
CCCGGCGTCAATACGGGATAATACCGCGCCACATAGCAGAACTTTAAAAGTGCTCATCATTGGAAAACGT
TCTTCGGGGCGAAAACTCTCAAGGATCTTACCGCTGTTGAGATCCAGTTCGATGTAACCCACTCGTGCAC
CCAACTGATCTTCAGCATCTTTTACTTTCACCAGCGTTTCTGGGTGAGCAAAAACAGGAAGGCAAAATGC
CGCAAAAAAGGGAATAAGGGCGACACGGAAATGTTGAATACTCATACTCTTCCTTTTTCAATATTATTGA
AGCATTTATCAGGGTTATTGTCTCATGAGCGGATACATATTTGAATGTATTTAGAAAAATAAACAAATAG
GGGTTCCGCGCACATTTCCCCGAAAAGTGCCACCTGACGTCGACGGATCGGGAGATCTCCCGATCCCCTA
TGGTGCACTCTCAGTACAATCTGCTCTGATGCCGCATAGTTAAGCCAGTATCTGCTCCCTGCTTGTGTGT
TGGAGGTCGCTGAGTAGTGCGCGAGCAAAATTTAAGCTACAACAAGGCAAGGCTTGACCGACAATTGCAT
GAAGAATCTGCTTAGGGTTAGGCGTTTTGCGCTGCTTCGCGATGTACGGGCCAGATATACGCGTTGACAT
TGATTATTGACTAGTTATTAATAGTAATCAATTACGGGGTCATTAGTTCATAGCCCATATATGGAGTTCC
GCGTTACATAACTTACGGTAAATGGCCCGCCTGGCTGACCGCCCAACGACCCCCGCCCATTGACGTCAAT
AATGACGTATGTTCCCATAGTAACGCCAATAGGGACTTTCCATTGACGTCAATGGGTGGAGTATTTACGG
TAAACTGCCCACTTGGCAGTACATCAAGTGTATCATATGCCAAGTACGCCCCCTATTGACGTCAATGACG
GTAAATGGCCCGCCTGGCATTATGCCCAGTACATGACCTTATGGGACTTTCCTACTTGGCAGTACATCTA
CGTATTAGTCATCGCTATTACCATGGTGATGCGGTTTTGGCAGTACATCAATGGGCGTGGATAGCGGTTT
GACTCACGGGGATTTCCAAGTCTCCACCCCATTGACGTCAATGGGAGTTTGTTTTGGCACCAAAATCAAC
GGGACTTTCCAAAATGTCGTAACAACTCCGCCCCATTGACGCAAATGGGCGGTAGGCGTGTACGGTGGGA
GGTCTATATAAGCAGAGCTCTCTGGCTAACTAGAGAACCCACTGCTTACTGGCTTATCGAAATTAATACG
ACTCACTATAGGGAGACCCAAGCTTGGTACCGAGCTCGGATCCACTAGTAACGGCCGCCAGTGTGCTGGA
ATTCTGCAGATATCCATCACACTGGCGGCCGCCATGGATTATAAAGATGATGATGATATGCTTGGAACCG
GACCTGCCGCCGCCACCACCGCTGCCACCACATCTAGCAATGTGAGCGTCCTGCAGCAGTTTGCCAGTGG
CCTAAAGAGCCGGAATGAGGAAACCAGGGCCAAAGCCGCCAAGGAGCTCCAGCACTATGTCACCATGGAA
CTCCGAGAGATGAGTCAAGAGGAGTCTACTCGCTTCTATGACCAACTGAACCATCACATTTTTGAATTGG
TTTCCAGCTCAGATGCCAATGAGAGGAAAGGTGGCATCTTGGCCATAGCTAGCCTCATAGGAGTGGAAGG
TGGGAATGCCACCCGAATTGGCAGATTTGCCAACTATCTTCGGAACCTCCTCCCCTCCAATGACCCAGTT
GTCATGGAAATGGCATCCAAGGCCATTGGCCGTCTTGCCATGGCAGGGGACACTTTTACCGCTGAGTACG
TGGAATTTGAGGTGAAGCGAGCCCTGGAATGGCTGGGTGCTGACCGCAATGAGGGCCGGAGACATGCAGC
TGTCCTGGTTCTCCGTGAGCTGGCCATCAGCGTCCCTACCTTCTTCTTCCAGCAAGTGCAACCCTTCTTT
GACAACATTTTTGTGGCCGTGTGGGACCCCAAACAGGCCATCCGTGAGGGAGCTGTAGCCGCCCTTCGTG
CCTGTCTGATTCTCACAACCCAGCGTGAGCCGAAGGAGATGCAGAAGCCTCAGTGGTACAGGCACACATT
TGAAGAAGCAGAGAAGGGATTTGATGAGACCTTGGCCAAAGAGAAGGGCATGAATCGGGATGATCGGATC
CATGGAGCCTTGTTGATCCTTAACGAGCTGGTCCGAATCAGCAGCATGGAGGGAGAGCGTCTGAGAGAAG
AAATGGAAGAAATCACACAGCAGCAGCTGGTACACGACAAGTACTGCAAAGATCTCATGGGCTTCGGAAC
AAAACCTCGTCACATTACCCCCTTCACCAGTTTCCAGGCTGTACAGCCCCAGCAGTCAAATGCCTTGGTG
GGGCTGCTGGGGTACAGCTCTCACCAAGGCCTCATGGGATTTGGGACCTCCCCCAGTCCAGCTAAGTCCA
CCCTGGTGGAGAGCCGGTGTTGCAGAGACTTGATGGAGGAGAAATTTGATCAGGTGTGCCAGTGGGTGCT
GAAATGCAGGAATAGCAAGAACTCGCTGATCCAAATGACAATCCTTAATTTGTTGCCCCGCTTGGCTGCA
TTCCGACCTTCTGCCTTCACAGATACCCAGTATCTCCAAGATACCATGAACCATGTCCTAAGCTGTGTCA
AGAAGGAGAAGGAACGTACAGCGGCCTTCCAAGCCCTGGGGCTACTTTCTGTGGCTGTGAGGTCTGAGTT
TAAGGTCTATTTGCCTCGCGTGCTGGACATCATCCGAGCGGCCCTGCCCCCAAAGGACTTCGCCCATAAG
AGGCAGAAGGCAATGCAGGTGGACGCCACAGTCTTCACTTGCATCAGCATGCTGGCTCGAGCAATGGGGC
CAGGCATCCAGCAGGATATCAAGGAGCTGCTGGAGCCCATGCTGGCAGTGGGACTAAGCCCTGCCCTCAC
TGCAGTGCTCTACGACCTGAGCCGTCAGATTCCACAGCTAAAGAAGGACATTCAAGATGGGCTACTGAAA
ATGCTGTCCCTGGTCCTTATGCACAAACCCCTTCGCCACCCAGGCATGCCCAAGGGCCTGGCCCATCAGC
TGGCCTCTCCTGGCCTCACGACCCTCCCTGAGGCCAGCGATGTGGGCAGCATCACTCTTGCCCTCCGAAC
GCTTGGCAGCTTTGAATTTGAAGGCCACTCTCTGACCCAATTTGTTCGCCACTGTGCGGATCATTTCCTG
AACAGTGAGCACAAGGAGATCCGCATGGAGGCTGCCCGCACCTGCTCCCGCCTGCTCACACCCTCCATCC
ACCTCATCAGTGGCCATGCTCATGTGGTTAGCCAGACCGCAGTGCAAGTGGTGGCAGATGTGCTTAGCAA
ACTGCTCGTAGTTGGGATAACAGATCCTGACCCTGACATTCGCTACTGTGTCTTGGCGTCCCTGGACGAG
CGCTTTGATGCACACCTGGCCCAGGCGGAGAACTTGCAGGCCTTGTTTGTGGCTCTGAATGACCAGGTGT
TTGAGATCCGGGAGCTGGCCATCTGCACTGTGGGCCGACTCAGTAGCATGAACCCTGCCTTTGTCATGCC
TTTCCTGCGCAAGATGCTCATCCAGATTTTGACAGAGTTGGAGCACAGTGGGATTGGAAGAATCAAAGAG
CAGAGTGCCCGCATGCTGGGGCACCTGGTCTCCAATGCCCCCCGACTCATCCGCCCCTACATGGAGCCTA
TTCTGAAGGCATTAATTTTGAAACTGAAAGATCCAGACCCTGATCCAAACCCAGGTGTGATCAATAATGT
CCTGGCAACAATAGGAGAATTGGCACAGGTTAGTGGCCTGGAAATGAGGAAATGGGTTGATGAACTTTTT
ATTATCATCATGGACATGCTCCAGGATTCCTCTTTGTTGGCCAAAAGGCAGGTGGCTCTGTGGACCCTGG
GACAGTTGGTGGCCAGCACTGGCTATGTAGTAGAGCCCTACAGGAAGTACCCTACTTTGCTTGAGGTGCT
ACTGAATTTTCTGAAGACTGAGCAGAACCAGGGTACACGCAGAGAGGCCATCCGTGTGTTAGGGCTTTTA
GGGGCTTTGGATCCTTACAAGCACAAAGTGAACATTGGCATGATAGACCAGTCCCGGGATGCCTCTGCTG
TCAGCCTGTCAGAATCCAAGTCAAGTCAGGATTCCTCTGACTATAGCACTAGTGAAATGCTGGTCAACAT
GGGAAACTTGCCTCTGGATGAGTTCTACCCAGCTGTGTCCATGGTGGCCCTGATGCGGATCTTCCGAGAC
CAGTCACTCTCTCATCATCACACCATGGTTGTCCAGGCCATCACCTTCATCTTCAAGTCCCTGGGACTCA
AATGTGTGCAGTTCCTGCCCCAGGTCATGCCCACGTTCCTTAATGTCATTCGAGTCTGTGATGGGGCCAT
CCGGGAATTTTTGTTCCAGCAGCTGGGAATGTTGGTGTCCTTTGTGAAGAGCCACATCAGACCTTATATG
GATGAAATAGTCACCCTCATGAGAGAATTCTGGGTCATGAACACCTCAATTCAGAGCACGATCATTCTTC
TCATTGAGCAAATTGTGGTAGCTCTTGGGGGTGAATTTAAGCTCTACCTGCCCCAGCTGATCCCACACAT
GCTGCGTGTCTTCATGCATGACAACAGCCCAGGCCGCATTGTCTCTATCAAGTTACTGGCTGCAATCCAG
CTGTTTGGCGCCAACCTGGATGACTACCTGCATTTACTGCTGCCTCCTATTGTTAAGTTGTTTGATGCCC
CTGAAGCTCCACTGCCATCTCGAAAGGCAGCGCTAGAGACTGTGGACCGCCTGACGGAGTCCCTGGATTT
CACTGACTATGCCTCCCGGATCATTCACCCTATTGTTCGAACACTGGACCAGAGCCCAGAACTGCGCTCC
ACAGCCATGGACACGCTGTCTTCACTTGTTTTTCAGCTGGGGAAGAAGTACCAAATTTTCATTCCAATGG
TGAATAAAGTTCTGGTGCGACACCGAATCAATCATCAGCGCTATGATGTGCTCATCTGCAGAATTGTCAA
GGGATACACACTTGCTGATGAAGAGGAGGATCCTTTGATTTACCAGCATCGGATGCTTAGGAGTGGCCAA
GGGGATGCATTGGCTAGTGGACCAGTGGAAACAGGACCCATGAAGAAACTGCACGTCAGCACCATCAACC
TCCAAAAGGCCTGGGGCGCTGCCAGGAGGGTCTCCAAAGATGACTGGCTGGAATGGCTGAGACGGCTGAG
CCTGGAGCTGCTGAAGGACTCATCATCGCCCTCCCTGCGCTCCTGCTGGGCCCTGGCACAGGCCTACAAC
CCGATGGCCAGGGATCTCTTCAATGCTGCATTTGTGTCCTGCTGGTCTGAACTGAATGAAGATCAACAGG
ATGAGCTCATCAGAAGCATCGAGTTGGCCCTCACCTCACAAGACATCGCTGAAGTCACACAGACCCTCTT
AAACTTGGCTGAATTCATGGAACACAGTGACAAGGGCCCCCTGCCACTGAGAGATGACAATGGCATTGTT
CTGCTGGGTGAGAGAGCTGCCAAGTGCCGAGCATATGCCAAAGCACTACACTACAAAGAACTGGAGTTCC
AGAAAGGCCCCACCCCTGCCATTCTAGAATCTCTCATCAGCATTAATAATAAGCTACAGCAGCCGGAGGC
AGCGGCCGGAGTGTTAGAATATGCCATGAAACACTTTGGAGAGCTGGAGATCCAGGCTACCTGGTATGAG
AAACTGCACGAGTGGGAGGATGCCCTTGTGGCCTATGACAAGAAAATGGACACCAACAAGGACGACCCAG
AGCTGATGCTGGGCCGCATGCGCTGCCTCGAGGCCTTGGGGGAATGGGGTCAACTCCACCAGCAGTGCTG
TGAAAAGTGGACCCTGGTTAATGATGAGACCCAAGCCAAGATGGCCCGGATGGCTGCTGCAGCTGCATGG
GGTTTAGGTCAGTGGGACAGCATGGAAGAATACACCTGTATGATCCCTCGGGACACCCATGATGGGGCAT
TTTATAGAGCTGTGCTGGCACTGCATCAGGACCTCTTCTCCTTGGCACAACAGTGCATTGACAAGGCCAG
GGACCTGCTGGATGCTGAATTAACTGCAATGGCAGGAGAGAGTTACAGTCGGGCATATGGGGCCATGGTT
TCTTGCCACATGCTGTCCGAGCTGGAGGAGGTTATCCAGTACAAACTTGTCCCCGAGCGACGAGAGATCA
TCCGCCAGATCTGGTGGGAGAGACTGCAGGGCTGCCAGCGTATCGTAGAGGACTGGCAGAAAATCCTTAT
GGTGCGGTCCCTTGTGGTCAGCCCTCATGAAGACATGAGAACCTGGCTCAAGTATGCAAGCCTGTGCGGC
AAGAGTGGCAGGCTGGCTCTTGCTCATAAAACTTTAGTGTTGCTCCTGGGAGTTGATCCGTCTCGGCAAC
TTGACCATCCTCTGCCAACAGTTCACCCTCAGGTGACCTATGCCTACATGAAAAACATGTGGAAGAGTGC
CCGCAAGATCGATGCCTTCCAGCACATGCAGCATTTTGTCCAGACCATGCAGCAACAGGCCCAGCATGCC
ATCGCTACTGAGGACCAGCAGCATAAGCAGGAACTGCACAAGCTCATGGCCCGATGCTTCCTGAAACTTG
GAGAGTGGCAGCTGAATCTACAGGGCATCAATGAGAGCACAATCCCCAAAGTGCTGCAGTACTACAGCGC
CGCCACAGAGCACGACCGCAGCTGGTACAAGGCCTGGCATGCGTGGGCAGTGATGAACTTCGAAGCTGTG
CTACACTACAAACATCAGAACCAAGCCCGCGATGAGAAGAAGAAACTGCGTCATGCCAGCGGGGCCAACA
TCACCAACGCCACCACTGCCGCCACCACGGCCGCCACTGCCACCACCACTGCCAGCACCGAGGGCAGCAA
CAGTGAGAGCGAGGCCGAGAGCACCGAGAACAGCCCCACCCCATCGCCGCTGCAGAAGAAGGTCACTGAG
GATCTGTCCAAAACCCTCCTGATGTACACGGTGCCTGCCGTCCAGGGCTTCTTCCGTTCCATCTCCTTGT
CACGAGGCAACAACCTCCAGGATACACTCAGAGTTCTCACCTTATGGTTTGATTATGGTCACTGGCCAGA
TGTCAATGAGGCCTTAGTGGAGGGGGTGAAAGCCATCCAGATTGATACCTGGCTACAGGTTATACCTCAG
CTCATTGCAAGAATTGATACGCCCAGACCCTTGGTGGGACGTCTCATTCACCAGCTTCTCACAGACATTG
GTCGGTACCACCCCCAGGCCCTCATCTACCCACTGACAGTGGCTTCTAAGTCTACCACGACAGCCCGGCA
CAATGCAGCCAACAAGATTCTGAAGAACATGTGTGAGCACAGCAACACCCTGATCCAGCAGGCCATGATG
GTGAGCGAGGAGCTGATCCGAGTG
[294 nt withheld, positions 10525-10818]
CTCACATCCTTAGAGCTGCAATATGTTTCCCCAAAACTTCTGATGTGCCGGGACCTTGAATTGGCTGTGC
CAGGAACATATGACCCCAACCAGCCAATCATTCGCATTCAGTCCATAGCACCGTCTTTGCAAGTCATCAC
ATCCAAGCAGAGGCCCCGGAAATTGACACTTATGGGCAGCAACGGACATGAGTTTGTTTTCCTTCTAAAA
GGCCATGAAGATCTGCGCCAGGATGAGCGTGTGATGCAGCTCTTCGGCCTGGTTAACACCCTTCTGGCCA
ATGACCCAACATCTCTTCGGAAAAACCTCAGCATCCAGAGATACGCTGTCATCCCTTTATCGACCAACTC
GGGCCTCATTGGCTGGGTTCCCCACTGTGACACACTGCACGCCCTCATCCGGGACTACAGGGAGAAGAAG
AAGATCCTTCTCAACATCGAGCATCGCATCATGTTGCGGATGGCTCCGGACTATGACCACTTGACTCTGA
TGCAGAAGGTGGAGGTGTTTGAGCATGCCGTCAATAATACAGCTGGGGACGACCTGGCCAAGCTGCTGTG
GCTGAAAAGCCCCAGCTCCGAGGTGTGGTTTGACCGAAGAACCAATTATACCCGTTCTTTAGCGGTCATG
TCAATGGTTGGGTATATTTTAGGCCTGGGAGATAGACACCCATCCAACCTGATGCTGGACCGTCTGAGTG
GGAAGATCCTGCACATTGACTTTGGGGACTGCTTTGAGGTTGCTATGACCCGAGAGAAGTTTCCAGAGAA
GATTCCATTTAGACTAACAAGAATGTTGACCAATGCTATGGAGGTTACAGGCCTGGATGGCAACTACAGA
ATCACATGCCACACAGTGATGGAGGTGCTGCGAGAGCACAAGGACAGTGTCATGGCCGTGCTGGAAGCCT
TTGTCTATGACCCCTTGCTGAACTGGAGGCTGATGGACACAAATACCAAAGGCAACAAGCGATCCCGAAC
GAGGACGGATTCCTACTCTGCTGGCCAGTCAGTCGAAATTTTGGACGGTGTGGAACTTGGAGAGCCAGCC
CATAAGAAAACGGGGACCACAGTGCCAGAATCTATTCATTCTTTCATTGGAGACGGTTTGGTGAAACCAG
AGGCCCTAAATAAGAAAGCTATCCAGATTATTAACAGGGTTCGAGATAAGCTCACTGGTCGGGACTTCTC
TCATGATGACACTTTGGATGTTCCAACGCAAGTTGAGCTGCTCATCAAACAAGCGACATCCCATGAAAAC
CTCTGCCAGTGCTATATTGGCTGGTGCCCTTTCTGGTAACTGGAGGCCCAGATGTGCCCATCACGTTTTT
TCTGAGGCTTTTGTACTTTAGTAAATGCTTCCACTAAACTGAAACCATGGTGAGAAAGTTTGACTTTGTT
AAATGGGGGATCCACTAGTTCTAGAGCGGCCGCTCGAGCATGCATCTAGAGGGCCCTATTCTATAGTGTC
ACCTAAATGCTAGAGCTCGCTGATCAGCCTCGACTGTGCCTTCTAGTTGCCAGCCATCTGTTGTTTGCCC
CTCCCCCGTGCCTTCCTTGACCCTGGAAGGTGCCACTCCCACTGTCCTTTCCTAATAAAATGAGGAAATT
GCATCGCATTGTCTGAGTAGGTGTCATTCTATTCTGGGGGGTGGGGTGGGGCAGGACAGCAAGGGGGAGG
ATTGGGAAGACAATAGCAGGCATGCTGGGGATGCGGTGGGCTCTATGGCTTCTGAGGCGGAAAGAACCAG
CTGGGGCTCTAGGGGGTATCCCC
[124 nt withheld, positions 12592-12715]
C
[91 nt withheld, positions 12717-12807]
A
[49 nt withheld, positions 12809-12857]
CCTTTGACGTTGGAGTCCACGTTCTTT
[37 nt withheld, positions 12885-12921]
ACCCTATCTCGGTCTATTCTTTTGATTTATAAGGGATTTTGCCGATTTCGGCCTATTGGTTAAAAAATGA
GCTGATTTAACAAAAATTTAACGCGAATTAATTCTGTGGAATGTGTGTCAGTTAGGGTGTGGAAAGTCCC
CAGGCTCCCCAGCAGGCAGAAGTATGCAAAGCATGCATCTCAATTAGTCAGCAACCAGGTGTGGAAAGTC
CCCAGGCTCCCCAGCAGGCAGAAGTATGCAAAGCATGCATCTCAATTAGTCAGCAACCATAGTCCCGCCC
CTAACTCCGCCCATCCCGCCCCTAACTCCGCCCAGTTCCGCCCATTCTCCGCC
