>Addgene plasmid #69012 | pcDNA3-FLAG-MTOR-V2006I | addgene partial sequence | sequence record 132937 | CMV-F 5'-CGCAAATGGGCGGTAGGCGTG-3'
GCAGAGCTCTCTGGCTAACTAGAGAACCCACTGCTTACTGGCTTATCGAAATTAATACGACTCACTATAG
GGAGACCCAAGCTTGGTACCGAGCTCGGATCCACTAGTAACGGCCGCCAGTGTGCTGGAATTCTGCAGAT
ATCCATCACACTGGCGGCCGCCATGGATTATAAAGATGATGATGATATGCTTGGAACCGGACCTGCCGCC
GCCACCACCGCTGCCACCACATCTAGCAATGTGAGCGTCCTGCAGCAGTTTGCCAGTGGCCTAAAGAGCC
GGAATGAGGAAACCAGGGCCAAAGCCGCCAAGGAGCTCCAGCACTATGTCACCATGGAACTCCGAGAGAT
GAGTCAAGAGGAGTCTACTCGCTTCTATGACCAACTGAACCATCACATTTTTGAATTGGTTTCCAGCTCA
GATGCCAATGAGAGGAAAGGTGGCATCTTGGCCATAGCTAGCCTCATA
