>Addgene plasmid #69012 | pcDNA3-FLAG-MTOR-V2006I | addgene partial sequence | sequence record 132938 | BGH-rev 5'-TAGAAGGCACAGTCGAGG-3'
TTAGGTGACACTATAGAATAGGGCCCTCTAGATGCATGCTCGAGCGGCCGCTCTAGAACTAGTGGATCCC
CCATTTAACAAAGTCAAACTTTCTCACCATGGTTTCAGTTTAGTGGAAGCATTTACTAAAGTACAAAAGC
CTCAGAAAAAACGTGATGGGCACATCTGGGCCTCCAGTTACCAGAAAGGGCACCAGCCAATATAGCACTG
GCAGAGGTTTTCATGGGATGTCGCTTGTTTGATGAGCAGCTCAACTTGCGTTGGAACATCCAAAGTGTCA
TCATGAGAGAAGTCCCGACCAGTGAGCTTATCTCGAACCCTGTTAATAATCTGGATAGCTTTCTTATTTA
GGGCCTCTGGTTTCACCAAACCGTCTCCAATGAAAGAATGAATAGATTCTGGCACTGTGGTCCCCGTTTT
CTTATGGGCTGGCTCTCCAAGTTCCACACCGTCCAAAATTTCGACTGACTGGCCAGCAGAGTAGGAATCC
GTCCTCGTTCGGGATCGCTTGTTGCCTTTGGTATTTGTGTCCATCAGCCTCCAGTTCAGCAAGGGGTCAT
AGACAAAGGCTTCCAGCACGGCCATGACACTGTCCTTGTGCTCTCGCAGCACCTCCATCACTGTGTGGCA
TGTGATTCTGTAGTTGCCATCCAGGCCTGTAACCTCCATAGCATTGGTCAACATTCTTGTTAGTCTAAAT
GGAATCTTCTCTGGAAACTTCTCTCGGGTCATAGCAACCTCAAAGCAGTCCCCAAAGTCAATGTGCAGGA
TCTTCCCACTCAGACGGTCCAGCATCAGGTTGGATGGGTGTCTATCTCCCAGGCCTAAAATATACCCAAC
CATTGACATGACCGCTAAAGAACGGGTATAATTGGTTCTTCGGTCAAACCACACCTCGGAGCTGGGGCTT
TTCAGCCACAGCAGCTTGGCCAGGTCGTCCCCAGCTGTATTATTGACGGCATGCTCAAACACCTCCACCT
TCTGCATCAGAGTCAAGTGGTCATAGTCCGGAGCCATCCGCAACATGATGCGATGCTCGATGTTGAGAAG
GATCTTCTTCTTCTCCCTGTA
