>Addgene plasmid #69012 | pcDNA3-FLAG-MTOR-V2006I | addgene partial sequence | sequence record 132939 | hmTOR-F2 5'-GCCATCCAGATTGATACCTG-3'
GAATTGATACGCCCAGACCCTTGGTGGGACGTCTCATTCACCAGCTTCTCACAGACATTGGTCGGTACCA
CCCCCAGGCCCTCATCTACCCACTGACAGTGGCTTCTAAGTCTACCACGACAGCCCGGCACAATGCAGCC
AACAAGATTCTGAAGAACATGTGTGAGCACAGCAACACCCTGATCCAGCAGGCCATGATGGTGAGCGAGG
AGCTGATCCGAGTG
[294 nt withheld, positions 225-518]
CTCACATCCTTAGAGCTGCAATATGTTTCCCCAAAACTTCTGATGTGCCGGGACCTTGAATTGGCTGTGC
CAGGAACATATGACCCCAACCAGCCAATCATTCGCATTCAGTCCATAGCACCGTCTTTGCAAGTCATCAC
ATCCAAGCAGAGGCCCCGGAAATTGACACTTATGGGCAGCAACGGACATGAGTTTGTTTTCCTTCTAAAA
GGCCATGAAGATCTGCGCCAGGATGAGCGTGTGATGCAGCTCTTCGGCCTGGTTAACACCCTTCTGGCCA
ATGACCCAACATCTCTTCGGAAAAACCTCAGCATCCAGAGATACGCTGTCATCCCTTTATCGACCAACTC
GGGCCTCATTGGCTGGGTTCCCCACTGTGACACACTGCACGCCCTC
