>Addgene plasmid #69012 | pcDNA3-FLAG-MTOR-V2006I | addgene partial sequence | sequence record 135176 | hMTOR-F3 5'-CCTGCCACTGAGAGATGACA-3'
AGTGCCGAGCATATGCCAAAGCACTACACTACAAAGAACTGGAGTTCCAGAAAGGCCCCACCCCTGCCAT
TCTAGAATCTCTCATCAGCATTAATAATAAGCTACAGCAGCCGGAGGCAGCGGCCGGAGTGTTAGAATAT
GCCATGAAACACTTTGGAGAGCTGGAGATCCAGGCTACCTGGTATGAGAAACTGCACGAGTGGGAGGATG
CCCTTGTGGCCTATGACAAGAAAATGGACACCAACAAGGACGACCCAGAGCTGATGCTGGGCCGCATGCG
CTGCCTCGAGGCCTTGGGGGAATGGGGTCAACTCCACCAGCAGTGCTGTGAAAAGTGGACCCTGGTTAAT
GATGAGACCCAAGCCAAGATGGCCCGGATGGCTGCTGCAGCTGCATGGGGTTTAGGTCAGTGGGACAGCA
TGGAAGAATACACCTGTATGATCCCTCGGGACACCCATGATGGGGCATTTTATAGAGCTGTGCTGGCACT
GCATCAGGACCTCTTCTCCTTGGCACAACAGTGCATTGACAAGGCCAGGGACCTGCTGGATGCTGAATTA
ACTGCAATGGCAGGAGAGAGTTACAGTCGGGCATATGGGGCCATGGTTTCTTGCCACATGCTGTCCGAGC
TGGAGGAGGTTATCCAGTACAAACTTGTCCCCGAGCGACGAGAGATCATCCGCCAGATCTGGTGGGAGAG
ACTGCAGGGCTGCCAGCGTATCGTAGAGGACTGGCAGAAAATCCTTATGGTGCGGTCCCTTGTGGTCAGC
CCTCATGAAGACATGAGAACCTGGCTCAAGTATGCAAGCCTGTGCGG
